Addgene plasmid #75501: AKT1 gRNA (BRDN0001149266)
Purpose: 3rd generation lentiviral gRNA plasmid targeting human AKT1
Depositing lab: John Doench & David Root. Depositing organization: Broad Institute. Publication: Optimized sgRNA design to maximize activity and minimize off-target effects of CRISPR-Cas9. Doench JG, Fusi N, Sullender M, Hegde M, Vaimberg EW, Donovan KF, Smith I, Tothova Z, Wilen C, Orchard R, Virgin HW, Listgarten J, Root DE. Nat Biotechnol. 2016 Jan 18. doi: 10.1038/nbt.3437. PubMed 26780180.
Backbone
  Vector backbone: lentiGuide-Puro
  Backbone manufacturer: Zhang Lab (Addgene plasmid # 52963)
  Vector type: Mammalian Expression, Lentiviral, CRISPR
  Selectable markers: Puromycin
Growth in bacteria
  Bacterial resistance: Ampicillin, 100 μg/mL
  Growth temperature: 37°C
  Growth strain: DH5alpha
  Copy number: High Copy
Gene/Insert
  Gene/Insert name: AKT1 (alt names: AKT1; NM_001014431.1)
  gRNA/shRNA sequence: TGTTGAGGGGAGCCTCACGT
  Species: H. sapiens (human)
  Entrez Gene: AKT1 (a.k.a. AKT, PKB, PKB-ALPHA, PRKBA, RAC, RAC-ALPHA)
  Promoter: hU6
  Cloning method: Unknown
  Sequencing primers: 5′ U6-F; 3′ pS2-R
Terms and licenses: Academic/Nonprofit Terms; Industry Terms: Not Available to Industry
Depositor comments: The gRNA was designed to target the following Genbank reference sequence(s): NM_001014431.1,NM_001014432.1,NM_005163.2. Note that this plasmid does NOT contain Cas9. It should be used in conjunction with lentiCas9-Blast (Addgene #52962) or otherwise with cell lines already expressing Cas9. Browse the full kinome gRNA library at http://www.addgene.org/pooled-library/broadgpp-human-kinome/ or visit http://www.broadinstitute.org/rnai/public/ for detailed protocols and information.
How to cite: AKT1 gRNA (BRDN0001149266) was a gift from John Doench & David Root (Addgene plasmid # 75501 ; http://n2t.net/addgene:75501 ; RRID:Addgene_75501)
