[The description below was written by a language model from this plasmid's Addgene catalogue record and pLannotate feature annotations shown in this document.]
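Description:
AKT1 gRNA (BRDN0001149266) is a third-generation lentiviral guide RNA plasmid built on the lentiGuide-Puro backbone and designed to direct Streptococcus pyogenes Cas9 to the human AKT1 gene. It is maintained in E. coli as a high-copy plasmid through a ColE1/pUC-type origin with ampicillin selection (AmpR). The backbone also carries an f1 origin, an SV40 origin and poly(A) signal, and residual lac, T7 and T3 cloning-vector elements.

The transfer cassette begins with an RSV promoter fused to a truncated HIV-1 5' LTR, which allows Tat-independent production of the viral genome. This is followed by the Ψ packaging signal with a partial gag sequence and the Rev response element for Rev-dependent nuclear export. Within the provirus, a human U6 RNA polymerase III promoter drives the AKT1-targeting spacer joined to the S. pyogenes gRNA scaffold, with a cPPT/CTS element downstream of it to aid nuclear import. A separate EF-1α core promoter with its intron A expresses puromycin N-acetyltransferase, so transduced mammalian cells can be selected with puromycin. A WPRE enhances transcript expression, and the ΔU3 3' LTR makes the integrated vector self-inactivating.

The plasmid does not encode Cas9, so it must be paired with a separate Cas9 vector such as lentiCas9-Blast or used in cells that already express Cas9. According to the depositor, the guide was designed against several AKT1 reference transcripts and belongs to a human kinome gRNA collection. Its typical use is CRISPR knockout of AKT1 in human cells.
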