Features (pLannotate 1.2.2; 29 found; start..end, strand, type, name):
     14..80      +  CDS            small t antigen (fragment): SV40 (simian virus 40) small t antigen
    106..317     +  promoter       EF-1α core promoter: core promoter for human elongation factor EF-1α
    318..1256    +  intron         EF-1α intron A: intron upstream of the start codon of human EF-1α
   1278..1877    +  CDS            PuroR (fragment): puromycin N-acetyltransferase; pac from Streptomyces; confers resistance to puromycin
   1893..2481    +  misc_feature   WPRE: woodchuck hepatitis virus posttranscriptional regulatory element
   2532..2551    +  misc_feature   cPPT/CTS (fragment): central polypurine tract and central termination sequence of HIV-1
   2553..2786    +  LTR            3' LTR (ΔU3): self-inactivating 3' long terminal repeat (LTR) from HIV-1
   2864..2985    +  polyA_signal   SV40 poly(A) signal: SV40 polyadenylation signal
   3025..3160    +  rep_origin     SV40 ori: SV40 origin of replication
   3181..3199    -  promoter       T7 promoter: promoter for bacteriophage T7 RNA polymerase
   3207..3362    +  CDS            lacZα (fragment): LacZα fragment of β-galactosidase; lacZ fragment
   3367..3795    +  rep_origin     f1 ori (sequence partly withheld): f1 bacteriophage origin of replication; arrow indicates direction of (+) strand synthesis
   3848..3952    +  promoter       AmpR promoter: bla
   3953..4813    +  CDS            AmpR: β-lactamase; bla; confers resistance to ampicillin, carbenicillin, and related antibiotics
   4984..5572    +  rep_origin     ori: high-copy-number ColE1/pMB1/pBR322/pUC origin of replication
   5755..5847    +  CDS            lacI (fragment): lac repressor; lacI; The lac repressor binds to the lac operator to inhibit transcription in E. coli. This inhibition can be relieved by adding lactose or isopropyl-β-D-thiogalactopyranoside (IPTG).
   5860..5881    +  protein_bind   CAP binding site: CAP binding activates transcription in the presence of cAMP. E. coli catabolite activator protein
   5896..5926    +  promoter       lac promoter: promoter for the E. coli lac operon
   5934..5950    +  protein_bind   lac operator: The lac repressor binds to the lac operator to inhibit transcription in E. coli. This inhibition can be relieved by adding lactose or isopropyl-β-D-thiogalactopyranoside (IPTG). lac repressor encoded by lacI
   5995..6013    +  promoter       T3 promoter: promoter for bacteriophage T3 RNA polymerase
   6041..6267    +  promoter       RSV promoter: Rous sarcoma virus enhancer/promoter
   6268..6448    +  LTR            5' LTR (truncated): truncated 5' long terminal repeat (LTR) from HIV-1
   6495..6620    +  misc_feature   HIV-1 Ψ: packaging signal of human immunodeficiency virus type 1
   6604..6967    +  CDS            HIV-1 gag (fragment): gag protein from human immunodeficiency virus 1; gag
   7113..7346    +  misc_feature   RRE: The Rev response element (RRE) of HIV-1 allows for Rev-dependent mRNA export from the nucleus to the cytoplasm.
   7723..7749    +  CDS            Rev (fragment): human immunodeficiency virus 1 (HIV-1) Rev protein; rev; enhances nuclear export of unspliced and incompletely spliced viral mRNAs
   7753..7993    +  promoter       U6 promoter: RNA polymerase III promoter for human U6 snRNA
   8023..8098    +  misc_RNA       gRNA scaffold: guide RNA scaffold for the Streptococcus pyogenes CRISPR/Cas9 system
   8154..8271    +  misc_feature   cPPT/CTS: central polypurine tract and central termination sequence of HIV-1
>Addgene plasmid #75501 | AKT1 gRNA (BRDN0001149266) | addgene full sequence | sequence record 184006 | Addgene Assembled Sequence
CCCGGGTGCAAAGATGGATAAAGTTTTAAACAGAGAGGAATCTTTGCAGCTAATGGACCTTCTAGGTCTT
GAAAGGAGTGGGAATTGGCTCCGGTGCCCGTCAGTGGGCAGAGCGCACATCGCCCACAGTCCCCGAGAAG
TTGGGGGGAGGGGTCGGCAATTGATCCGGTGCCTAGAGAAGGTGGCGCGGGGTAAACTGGGAAAGTGATG
TCGTGTACTGGCTCCGCCTTTTTCCCGAGGGTGGGGGAGAACCGTATATAAGTGCAGTAGTCGCCGTGAA
CGTTCTTTTTCGCAACGGGTTTGCCGCCAGAACACAGGTAAGTGCCGTGTGTGGTTCCCGCGGGCCTGGC
CTCTTTACGGGTTATGGCCCTTGCGTGCCTTGAATTACTTCCACCTGGCTGCAGTACGTGATTCTTGATC
CCGAGCTTCGGGTTGGAAGTGGGTGGGAGAGTTCGAGGCCTTGCGCTTAAGGAGCCCCTTCGCCTCGTGC
TTGAGTTGAGGCCTGGCCTGGGCGCTGGGGCCGCCGCGTGCGAATCTGGTGGCACCTTCGCGCCTGTCTC
GCTGCTTTCGATAAGTCTCTAGCCATTTAAAATTTTTGATGACCTGCTGCGACGCTTTTTTTCTGGCAAG
ATAGTCTTGTAAATGCGGGCCAAGATCTGCACACTGGTATTTCGGTTTTTGGGGCCGCGGGCGGCGACGG
GGCCCGTGCGTCCCAGCGCACATGTTCGGCGAGGCGGGGCCTGCGAGCGCGGCCACCGAGAATCGGACGG
GGGTAGTCTCAAGCTGGCCGGCCTGCTCTGGTGCCTGGCCTCGCGCCGCCGTGTATCGCCCCGCCCTGGG
CGGCAAGGCTGGCCCGGTCGGCACCAGTTGCGTGAGCGGAAAGATGGCCGCTTCCCGGCCCTGCTGCAGG
GAGCTCAAAATGGAGGACGCGGCGCTCGGGAGAGCGGGCGGGTGAGTCACCCACACAAAGGAAAAGGGCC
TTTCCGTCCTCAGCCGTCGCTTCATGTGACTCCACGGAGTACCGGGCGCCGTCCAGGCACCTCGATTAGT
TCTCGAGCTTTTGGAGTACGTCGTCTTTAGGTTGGGGGGAGGGGTTTTATGCGATGGAGTTTCCCCACAC
TGAGTGGGTGGAGACTGAAGTTAGGCCAGCTTGGCACTTGATGTAATTCTCCTTGGAATTTGCCCTTTTT
GAGTTTGGATCTTGGTTCATTCTCAAGCCTCAGACAGTGGTTCAAAGTTTTTTTCTTCCATTTCAGGTGT
CGTGACGTACGGCCACCATGACCGAGTACAAGCCCACGGTGCGCCTCGCCACCCGCGACGACGTCCCCAG
GGCCGTACGCACCCTCGCCGCCGCGTTCGCCGACTACCCCGCCACGCGCCACACCGTCGATCCGGACCGC
CACATCGAGCGGGTCACCGAGCTGCAAGAACTCTTCCTCACGCGCGTCGGGCTCGACATCGGCAAGGTGT
GGGTCGCGGACGACGGCGCCGCCGTGGCGGTCTGGACCACGCCGGAGAGCGTCGAAGCGGGGGCGGTGTT
CGCCGAGATCGGCCCGCGCATGGCCGAGTTGAGCGGTTCCCGGCTGGCCGCGCAGCAACAGATGGAAGGC
CTCCTGGCGCCGCACCGGCCCAAGGAGCCCGCGTGGTTCCTGGCCACCGTCGGAGTCTCGCCCGACCACC
AGGGCAAGGGTCTGGGCAGCGCCGTCGTGCTCCCCGGAGTGGAGGCGGCCGAGCGCGCCGGGGTGCCCGC
CTTCCTGGAGACCTCCGCGCCCCGCAACCTCCCCTTCTACGAGCGGCTCGGCTTCACCGTCACCGCCGAC
GTCGAGGTGCCCGAAGGACCGCGCACCTGGTGCATGACCCGCAAGCCCGGTGCCTGAACGCGTTAAGTCG
ACAATCAACCTCTGGATTACAAAATTTGTGAAAGATTGACTGGTATTCTTAACTATGTTGCTCCTTTTAC
GCTATGTGGATACGCTGCTTTAATGCCTTTGTATCATGCTATTGCTTCCCGTATGGCTTTCATTTTCTCC
TCCTTGTATAAATCCTGGTTGCTGTCTCTTTATGAGGAGTTGTGGCCCGTTGTCAGGCAACGTGGCGTGG
TGTGCACTGTGTTTGCTGACGCAACCCCCACTGGTTGGGGCATTGCCACCACCTGTCAGCTCCTTTCCGG
GACTTTCGCTTTCCCCCTCCCTATTGCCACGGCGGAACTCATCGCCGCCTGCCTTGCCCGCTGCTGGACA
GGGGCTCGGCTGTTGGGCACTGACAATTCCGTGGTGTTGTCGGGGAAATCATCGTCCTTTCCTTGGCTGC
TCGCCTGTGTTGCCACCTGGATTCTGCGCGGGACGTCCTTCTGCTACGTCCCTTCGGCCCTCAATCCAGC
GGACCTTCCTTCCCGCGGCCTGCTGCCGGCTCTGCGGCCTCTTCCGCGTCTTCGCCTTCGCCCTCAGACG
AGTCGGATCTCCCTTTGGGCCGCCTCCCCGCGTCGACTTTAAGACCAATGACTTACAAGGCAGCTGTAGA
TCTTAGCCACTTTTTAAAAGAAAAGGGGGGACTGGAAGGGCTAATTCACTCCCAACGAAGACAAGATCTG
CTTTTTGCTTGTACTGGGTCTCTCTGGTTAGACCAGATCTGAGCCTGGGAGCTCTCTGGCTAACTAGGGA
ACCCACTGCTTAAGCCTCAATAAAGCTTGCCTTGAGTGCTTCAAGTAGTGTGTGCCCGTCTGTTGTGTGA
CTCTGGTAACTAGAGATCCCTCAGACCCTTTTAGTCAGTGTGGAAAATCTCTAGCAGTACGTATAGTAGT
TCATGTCATCTTATTATTCAGTATTTATAACTTGCAAAGAAATGAATATCAGAGAGTGAGAGGAACTTGT
TTATTGCAGCTTATAATGGTTACAAATAAAGCAATAGCATCACAAATTTCACAAATAAAGCATTTTTTTC
ACTGCATTCTAGTTGTGGTTTGTCCAAACTCATCAATGTATCTTATCATGTCTGGCTCTAGCTATCCCGC
CCCTAACTCCGCCCATCCCGCCCCTAACTCCGCCCAGTTCCGCCCATTCTCCGCCCCATGGCTGACTAAT
TTTTTTTATTTATGCAGAGGCCGAGGCCGCCTCGGCCTCTGAGCTATTCCAGAAGTAGTGAGGAGGCTTT
TTTGGAGGCCTAGGGACGTACCCAATTCGCCCTATAGTGAGTCGTATTACGCGCGCTCACTGGCCGTCGT
TTTACAACGTCGTGACTGGGAAAACCCTGGCGTTACCCAACTTAATCGCCTTGCAGCACATCCCCCTTTC
GCCAGCTGGCGTAATAGCGAAGAGGCCCGCACCGATCGCCCTTCCCAACAGTTGCGCAGCCTGAATGGCG
AATGGG
[124 nt withheld, positions 3367-3490]
C
[91 nt withheld, positions 3492-3582]
A
[49 nt withheld, positions 3584-3632]
CCTTTGACGTTGGAGTCCACGTTCTTT
[37 nt withheld, positions 3660-3696]
ACCCTATCTCGGTCTATTCTTTTGATTTATAAGGGATTTTGCCGATTTCGGCCTATTGGTTAAAAAATGA
GCTGATTTAACAAAAATTTAACGCGAATTTTAACAAAATATTAACGCTTACAATTTAGGTGGCACTTTTC
GGGGAAATGTGCGCGGAACCCCTATTTGTTTATTTTTCTAAATACATTCAAATATGTATCCGCTCATGAG
ACAATAACCCTGATAAATGCTTCAATAATATTGAAAAAGGAAGAGTATGAGTATTCAACATTTCCGTGTC
GCCCTTATTCCCTTTTTTGCGGCATTTTGCCTTCCTGTTTTTGCTCACCCAGAAACGCTGGTGAAAGTAA
AAGATGCTGAAGATCAGTTGGGTGCACGAGTGGGTTACATCGAACTGGATCTCAACAGCGGTAAGATCCT
TGAGAGTTTTCGCCCCGAAGAACGTTTTCCAATGATGAGCACTTTTAAAGTTCTGCTATGTGGCGCGGTA
TTATCCCGTATTGACGCCGGGCAAGAGCAACTCGGTCGCCGCATACACTATTCTCAGAATGACTTGGTTG
AGTACTCACCAGTCACAGAAAAGCATCTTACGGATGGCATGACAGTAAGAGAATTATGCAGTGCTGCCAT
AACCATGAGTGATAACACTGCGGCCAACTTACTTCTGACAACGATCGGAGGACCGAAGGAGCTAACCGCT
TTTTTGCACAACATGGGGGATCATGTAACTCGCCTTGATCGTTGGGAACCGGAGCTGAATGAAGCCATAC
CAAACGACGAGCGTGACACCACGATGCCTGTAGCAATGGCAACAACGTTGCGCAAACTATTAACTGGCGA
ACTACTTACTCTAGCTTCCCGGCAACAATTAATAGACTGGATGGAGGCGGATAAAGTTGCAGGACCACTT
CTGCGCTCGGCCCTTCCGGCTGGCTGGTTTATTGCTGATAAATCTGGAGCCGGTGAGCGTGGGTCTCGCG
GTATCATTGCAGCACTGGGGCCAGATGGTAAGCCCTCCCGTATCGTAGTTATCTACACGACGGGGAGTCA
GGCAACTATGGATGAACGAAATAGACAGATCGCTGAGATAGGTGCCTCACTGATTAAGCATTGGTAACTG
TCAGACCAAGTTTACTCATATATACTTTAGATTGATTTAAAACTTCATTTTTAATTTAAAAGGATCTAGG
TGAAGATCCTTTTTGATAATCTCATGACCAAAATCCCTTAACGTGAGTTTTCGTTCCACTGAGCGTCAGA
CCCCGTAGAAAAGATCAAAGGATCTTCTTGAGATCCTTTTTTTCTGCGCGTAATCTGCTGCTTGCAAACA
AAAAAACCACCGCTACCAGCGGTGGTTTGTTTGCCGGATCAAGAGCTACCAACTCTTTTTCCGAAGGTAA
CTGGCTTCAGCAGAGCGCAGATACCAAATACTGTTCTTCTAGTGTAGCCGTAGTTAGGCCACCACTTCAA
GAACTCTGTAGCACCGCCTACATACCTCGCTCTGCTAATCCTGTTACCAGTGGCTGCTGCCAGTGGCGAT
AAGTCGTGTCTTACCGGGTTGGACTCAAGACGATAGTTACCGGATAAGGCGCAGCGGTCGGGCTGAACGG
GGGGTTCGTGCACACAGCCCAGCTTGGAGCGAACGACCTACACCGAACTGAGATACCTACAGCGTGAGCT
ATGAGAAAGCGCCACGCTTCCCGAAGGGAGAAAGGCGGACAGGTATCCGGTAAGCGGCAGGGTCGGAACA
GGAGAGCGCACGAGGGAGCTTCCAGGGGGAAACGCCTGGTATCTTTATAGTCCTGTCGGGTTTCGCCACC
TCTGACTTGAGCGTCGATTTTTGTGATGCTCGTCAGGGGGGCGGAGCCTATGGAAAAACGCCAGCAACGC
GGCCTTTTTACGGTTCCTGGCCTTTTGCTGGCCTTTTGCTCACATGTTCTTTCCTGCGTTATCCCCTGAT
TCTGTGGATAACCGTATTACCGCCTTTGAGTGAGCTGATACCGCTCGCCGCAGCCGAACGACCGAGCGCA
GCGAGTCAGTGAGCGAGGAAGCGGAAGAGCGCCCAATACGCAAACCGCCTCTCCCCGCGCGTTGGCCGAT
TCATTAATGCAGCTGGCACGACAGGTTTCCCGACTGGAAAGCGGGCAGTGAGCGCAACGCAATTAATGTG
AGTTAGCTCACTCATTAGGCACCCCAGGCTTTACACTTTATGCTTCCGGCTCGTATGTTGTGTGGAATTG
TGAGCGGATAACAATTTCACACAGGAAACAGCTATGACCATGATTACGCCAAGCGCGCAATTAACCCTCA
CTAAAGGGAACAAAAGCTGGAGCTGCAAGCTTAATGTAGTCTTATGCAATACTCTTGTAGTCTTGCAACA
TGGTAACGATGAGTTAGCAACATGCCTTACAAGGAGAGAAAAAGCACCGTGCATGCCGATTGGTGGAAGT
AAGGTGGTACGATCGTGCCTTATTAGGAAGGCAACAGACGGGTCTGACATGGATTGGACGAACCACTGAA
TTGCCGCATTGCAGAGATATTGTATTTAAGTGCCTAGCTCGATACATAAACGGGTCTCTCTGGTTAGACC
AGATCTGAGCCTGGGAGCTCTCTGGCTAACTAGGGAACCCACTGCTTAAGCCTCAATAAAGCTTGCCTTG
AGTGCTTCAAGTAGTGTGTGCCCGTCTGTTGTGTGACTCTGGTAACTAGAGATCCCTCAGACCCTTTTAG
TCAGTGTGGAAAATCTCTAGCAGTGGCGCCCGAACAGGGACTTGAAAGCGAAAGGGAAACCAGAGGAGCT
CTCTCGACGCAGGACTCGGCTTGCTGAAGCGCGCACGGCAAGAGGCGAGGGGCGGCGACTGGTGAGTACG
CCAAAAATTTTGACTAGCGGAGGCTAGAAGGAGAGAGATGGGTGCGAGAGCGTCAGTATTAAGCGGGGGA
GAATTAGATCGCGATGGGAAAAAATTCGGTTAAGGCCAGGGGGAAAGAAAAAATATAAATTAAAACATAT
AGTATGGGCAAGCAGGGAGCTAGAACGATTCGCAGTTAATCCTGGCCTGTTAGAAACATCAGAAGGCTGT
AGACAAATACTGGGACAGCTACAACCATCCCTTCAGACAGGATCAGAAGAACTTAGATCATTATATAATA
CAGTAGCAACCCTCTATTGTGTGCATCAAAGGATAGAGATAAAAGACACCAAGGAAGCTTTAGACAAGAT
AGAGGAAGAGCAAAACAAAAGTAAGACCACCGCACAGCAAGCGGCCGCTGATCTTCAGACCTGGAGGAGG
AGATATGAGGGACAATTGGAGAAGTGAATTATATAAATATAAAGTAGTAAAAATTGAACCATTAGGAGTA
GCACCCACCAAGGCAAAGAGAAGAGTGGTGCAGAGAGAAAAAAGAGCAGTGGGAATAGGAGCTTTGTTCC
TTGGGTTCTTGGGAGCAGCAGGAAGCACTATGGGCGCAGCGTCAATGACGCTGACGGTACAGGCCAGACA
ATTATTGTCTGGTATAGTGCAGCAGCAGAACAATTTGCTGAGGGCTATTGAGGCGCAACAGCATCTGTTG
CAACTCACAGTCTGGGGCATCAAGCAGCTCCAGGCAAGAATCCTGGCTGTGGAAAGATACCTAAAGGATC
AACAGCTCCTGGGGATTTGGGGTTGCTCTGGAAAACTCATTTGCACCACTGCTGTGCCTTGGAATGCTAG
TTGGAGTAATAAATCTCTGGAACAGATTTGGAATCACACGACCTGGATGGAGTGGGACAGAGAAATTAAC
AATTACACAAGCTTAATACACTCCTTAATTGAAGAATCGCAAAACCAGCAAGAAAAGAATGAACAAGAAT
TATTGGAATTAGATAAATGGGCAAGTTTGTGGAATTGGTTTAACATAACAAATTGGCTGTGGTATATAAA
ATTATTCATAATGATAGTAGGAGGCTTGGTAGGTTTAAGAATAGTTTTTGCTGTACTTTCTATAGTGAAT
AGAGTTAGGCAGGGATATTCACCATTATCGTTTCAGACCCACCTCCCAACCCCGAGGGGACCCAGAGAGG
GCCTATTTCCCATGATTCCTTCATATTTGCATATACGATACAAGGCTGTTAGAGAGATAATTAGAATTAA
TTTGACTGTAAACACAAAGATATTAGTACAAAATACGTGACGTAGAAAGTAATAATTTCTTGGGTAGTTT
GCAGTTTTAAAATTATGTTTTAAAATGGACTATCATATGCTTACCGTAACTTGAAAGTATTTCGATTTCT
TGGCTTTATATATCTTGTGGAAAGGACGAAACACCGTGTTGAGGGGAGCCTCACGTGTTTTAGAGCTAGA
AATAGCAAGTTAAAATAAGGCTAGTCCGTTATCAACTTGAAAAAGTGGCACCGAGTCGGTGCTTTTTTAA
GCTTGGCGTAACTAGATCTTGAGACAAATGGCAGTATTCATCCACAATTTTAAAAGAAAAGGGGGGATTG
GGGGGTACAGTGCAGGGGAAAGAATAGTAGACATAATAGCAACAGACATACAAACTAAAGAATTACAAAA
ACAAATTACAAAAATTCAAAATTTTCGGGTTTATTACAGGGACAGCAGAGATCCACTTTGGCGCCGGCTC
GAGGGGG
