>Addgene plasmid #75501 | AKT1 gRNA (BRDN0001149266) | depositor partial sequence | sequence record 142961 | Target Sequence
TGTTGAGGGGAGCCTCACGT
