>Addgene plasmid #75501 | AKT1 gRNA (BRDN0001149266) | addgene partial sequence | sequence record 184005 | hU6-F
GTAGAAAGTAATAATTTCTTGGGTAGTTTGCAGTTTTAAAATTATGTTTTAAAATGGACTATCATATGCT
TACCGTAACTTGAAAGTATTTCGATTTCTTGGCTTTATATATCTTGTGGAAAGGACGAAACACCGTGTTG
AGGGGAGCCTCACGTGTTTTAGAGCTAGAAATAGCAAGTTAAAATAAGGCTAGTCCGTTATCAACTTGAA
AAAGTGGCACCGAGTCGGTGCTTTTTTAAGCTTGGCGTAACTAGATCTTGAGACAAATGGCAGTATTCAT
CCACAATTTTAAAAGAAAAGGGGGGATTGGGGGGTACAGTGCAGGGGAAAGAATAGTAGACATAATAGCA
ACAGACATACAAACTAAAGAATTACAAAAACAAATTACAAAAATTCAAAATTTTCGGGTTTATTACAGGG
ACAGCAGAGATCCACTTTGGCGCCGGCTCGAGGGGGCCCGGGTGCAAAGATGGATAAAGTTTTAAACAGA
GAGGAATCTTTGCAGCTAATGGACCTTCTAGGTCTTGAAAGGAGTGGGAATTGGCTCCGGTGCCCGTCAG
TGGGCAGAGC
